Addgene plasmid #129014: pMM0653
Purpose: Control for optogenetic machinery (pMEDIUM-VP16-CIB1/pMEDIUM-ZCRY2PHR) integration with pWEAK-mRUBY2 reporter
Depositing lab: Megan McClean. Depositing organization: University of Wisconsin, Madison. Publication: A yeast optogenetic toolkit (yOTK) for gene expression control in Saccharomyces cerevisiae. An-Adirekkun JM, Stewart CJ, Geller SH, Patel MT, Melendez J, Oakes BL, Noyes MB, McClean MN. Biotechnol Bioeng. 2019 Dec 2. doi: 10.1002/bit.27234. PubMed 31788779.
Backbone
  Vector backbone: NA
  Vector type: Yeast Expression
Growth in bacteria
  Bacterial resistance: Kanamycin, 50 μg/mL
  Growth temperature: 37°C
  Growth strain: DH5alpha
  Copy number: High Copy
Gene/Insert
  Gene/Insert name: 5' URA3-pRPL18B-SV40NLS-VP16-CIB1-tENO1-pRPL18B-SV40NLS-ZCRY2PHR-tSSA1-pREV1-mRUBY2-tADH1-URA3 URA3 3'-KanR-ColE1
  Species: S. cerevisiae (budding yeast)
  Cloning method: Restriction Enzyme; 5′ cloning site unknown (unknown if destroyed); 3′ cloning site unknown (unknown if destroyed)
Terms and licenses: Academic/Nonprofit Terms; Industry Terms: Not Available to Industry
How to cite: pMM0653 was a gift from Megan McClean (Addgene plasmid # 129014 ; http://n2t.net/addgene:129014 ; RRID:Addgene_129014)
