[The description below was written by a language model from this plasmid's Addgene catalogue record and pLannotate feature annotations shown in this document.]
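Description:
pMM0653 is a yeast integrating expression plasmid from a yeast optogenetic toolkit, about 10.8 kb in the sequenced record. No named backbone is recorded. It is propagated in E. coli through a high-copy ColE1-type origin with kanamycin resistance. The feature table shows no yeast replication origin. Instead, the payload is bracketed by 5' and 3' URA3 locus homology arms, which the annotation picks up as fragments of the neighbouring genes GEA2 and TIM9. An intact URA3 gene with part of its promoter provides uracil prototrophy selection, and 5-FOA counterselection, for integration at the URA3 locus of S. cerevisiae.

The insert carries three transcription units in tandem. The first uses the RPL18B promoter, described as medium strength, to express an SV40 NLS–VP16 activation domain–CIB1 fusion terminated by tENO1. CIB1 is annotated as Arabidopsis BHLH63. The second again uses pRPL18B to express an SV40 NLS-tagged zinc-finger DNA-binding domain fused to CRY2PHR, the photolyase homology region of Arabidopsis cryptochrome 2, ending in tSSA1. The DNA-binding domain is annotated as a Zif268-derived ZFHD1 fragment. Blue light induces CRY2PHR–CIB1 binding, which reconstitutes a split transcription factor at zinc-finger binding sites. The third unit places mRuby2 under the weak constitutive REV1 promoter with the ADH1 terminator, so the red reporter here is not driven by a light-responsive promoter. The promoters and the ENO1 and SSA1 terminators are named in the insert description but not annotated in the table. A short T7 promoter match lies between VP16 and CIB1 and is probably a linker remnant.

The stated purpose is a control strain construct, integrating the optogenetic machinery alongside a weak constitutive mRuby2 reporter.
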