Features (pLannotate 1.2.2; 14 found; start..end, strand, type, name):
    633..1221    +  rep_origin     ori: high-copy-number ColE1/pMB1/pBR322/pUC origin of replication
   1328..1684    +  CDS            GEA2 (fragment): GEA2_YEAST - Experimental evidence at protein level: Swiss-Prot protein existence level 1. Activates the ARF proteins by exchanging bound GDP for free GTP. Plays a role in maintaining mitochondrial morphology (PubMed:25190516). From Saccharomyces cerevisiae (strain ATCC 204508 / S288c) (Baker's yeast).
   2637..2656    +  CDS            SV40 NLS (fragment): nuclear localization signal of SV40 (simian virus 40) large T antigen
   2679..2882    +  CDS            VP16 AD (fragment): transcriptional activation domain of herpes simplex virus protein VP16 (Triezenberg et al., 1988; Cousens et al., 1989); UL48
   2885..2903    +  promoter       T7 promoter: promoter for bacteriophage T7 RNA polymerase
   2928..3932    +  CDS            BHLH63: BH063_ARATH - Also known as CIB1, EN84. Experimental evidence at protein level: Swiss-Prot protein existence level 1. Transcription factor that binds DNA to G box 5'-CACGTG-3' and, to a lower extent, to E-box 5'-CANNTG-3' in vitro. Binds to chromatin DNA of the FT gene and promotes its expression, and thus triggers flowering in response to blue light. From Arabidopsis thaliana (Mouse-ear cress).
   4996..5167    +  CDS            ZFHD1 (DNA binding domain) (fragment): composite human DNA-binding domain composed of domains from the transcription factors Zif268 and Oct-1 (Pomerantz et al., 1995)
   5260..6753    +  CDS            CRY2PHR: N-terminal photolyase homology region of Arabidopsis thaliana cryptochrome 2 binds to CIB1 upon exposure to blue light (Kennedy et al., 2010)
   7739..8449    +  CDS            mRuby2: mRuby2 is a basic (constitutively fluorescent) red fluorescent protein published in 2012, derived from Entacmaea quadricolor. It has moderate acid sensitivity.
   8465..8652    +  terminator     ADH1 terminator: S. cerevisiae ADH1; transcription terminator for the S. cerevisiae alcohol dehydrogenase 1 (ADH1) gene
   8738..8914    +  promoter       URA3 promoter (fragment): S. cerevisiae URA3
   8915..9718    +  CDS            URA3: orotidine-5'-phosphate decarboxylase, required for uracil biosynthesis; S. cerevisiae URA3; yeast auxotrophic marker, counterselectable with 5-fluoroorotic acid (5-FOA)
   9986..10246   +  CDS            TIM9: TIM9_YEAST - Experimental evidence at protein level: Swiss-Prot protein existence level 1. Mitochondrial intermembrane chaperone that participates in the import and insertion of multi-pass transmembrane proteins into the mitochondrial inner membrane. Also required for the transfer of beta- barrel precursors from the TOM complex to the sorting and assembly machinery (SAM complex) of the outer membrane. Acts as a chaperone-like protein that protects the hydrophobic precursors from aggregation and guide them through the mitochondrial intermembrane space. Compared to TIM10, it may have a strong st
  10360..408     -  CDS            KanR (across the origin): aminoglycoside phosphotransferase; aph(3')-Ia; confers resistance to kanamycin in bacteria or G418 (Geneticin®) in eukaryotes
>Addgene plasmid #129014 | pMM0653 | addgene full sequence | sequence record 259453 | Addgene NGS Result
AACAGGAATCGAATGCAACCGGCGCAGGAACACTGCCAGCGCATCAACAATATTTTCACCTGAATCAGGA
TATTCTTCTAATACCTGGAATGCTGTTTTCCCGGGGATCGCAGTGGTGAGTAACCATGCATCATCAGGAG
TACGGATAAAATGCTTGATGGTCGGAAGAGGCATAAATTCCGTCAGCCAGTTTAGTCTGACCATCTCATC
TGTAACATCATTGGCAACGCTACCTTTGCCATGTTTCAGAAACAACTCTGGCGCATCGGGCTTCCCATAC
AATCGATAGATTGTCGCACCTGATTGCCCGACATTATCGCGAGCCCATTTATACCCATATAAATCAGCAT
CCATGTTGGAATTTAATCGCGGCCTGGAGCAAGACGTTTCCCGTTGAATATGGCTCATAACACCCCTTGT
ATTACTGTTTATGTAAGCAGACAGTTTTATTGTTCATGATGATATATTTTTATCTTGTGCAATGTAACAT
CAGAGATTTTGAGACACAACGTGGCTTTGTTGAATAAATCGAACTTTTGCTGAGTTGAAGGATCAGTCAT
GACCAAAATCCCTTAACGTGAGTTTTCGTTCCACTGAGCGTCAGACCCCGTAGAAAAGATCAAAGGATCT
TCTTGAGATCCTTTTTTTCTGCGCGTAATCTGCTGCTTGCAAACAAAAAAACCACCGCTACCAGCGGTGG
TTTGTTTGCCGGATCAAGAGCTACCAACTCTTTTTCCGAAGGTAACTGGCTTCAGCAGAGCGCAGATACC
AAATACTGTTCTTCTAGTGTAGCCGTAGTTAGGCCACCACTTCAAGAACTCTGTAGCACCGCCTACATAC
CTCGCTCTGCTAATCCTGTTACCAGTGGCTGCTGCCAGTGGCGATAAGTCGTGTCTTACCGGGTTGGACT
CAAGACGATAGTTACCGGATAAGGCGCAGCGGTCGGGCTGAACGGGGGGTTCGTGCACACAGCCCAGCTT
GGAGCGAACGACCTACACCGAACTGAGATACCTACAGCGTGAGCTATGAGAAAGCGCCACGCTTCCCGAA
GGGAGAAAGGCGGACAGGTATCCGGTAAGCGGCAGGGTCGGAACAGGAGAGCGCACGAGGGAGCTTCCAG
GGGGAAACGCCTGGTATCTTTATAGTCCTGTCGGGTTTCGCCACCTCTGACTTGAGCGTCGATTTTTGTG
ATGCTCGTCAGGGGGGCGGAGCCTATGGAAAAACGCCAGCAACGCGGCCTTTTTACGGTTCCTGGCCTTT
TGCTGGCCTTTTGCTCACATGTTCTTTCCTGCGTTATCCCCTGATTCTGTGGATAACCGTGCGGCCGCCA
ATGCTAAATTCGAGTGAAACACAGGAAGATCAGAAAATCCTCATTTCATCCATATTAACAATAATTTCAA
ATGTTTATTTGCATTATTTGAAACTAGGCAAGACAAGCAACGAAACGTTTTTGAAAATTTTGAGTATTTT
CAATAAATTTGTAGAGGACTCAGATATTGAAAAAAAGCTACAGCAATTAATACTTGATAAGAAGAGTATT
GAGAAGGGCAACGGTTCATCATCTCATGGATCTGCACATGAACAAACACCAGAGTCAAACGACGTTGAAA
TTGAGGCTACTGCGCCAATTGATGACAATACAGACGATGATAACAAACCGAAGTTATCTGATGTAGAAAA
GGATTAAAGATGCTAAGAGATAGTGATGATATTTCATAAATAATGTAATTCTATATATGTTAATTACCTT
TTTTGCGAGGCATATTTATGGTGAAGGATAAGTTTTGACCATCAAAGAAGGTTAATGTGGCTGTGGTTTC
AGGGTCCATAAAGCCCACATGGATAACATTACCCCTGAATTCGCATCTAGACTGAACTGGCCGATAATTG
CAGACGAACGAAGAGGATGTCCAATATTTTTTTTAAGGAATAAGGATACTTCAAGACTAGATTCCCCCCT
GCATTCCCATCAGAACCGTAAACCTTGGCGCTTTCCTTGGGAAGTATTCAAGAAGTGCCTTGTCCGGTTT
CTGTGGCTCACAAACCAGCGCGCCCGATATGGCTTTCTTTTCACTTATGAATGTACCAGTACGGGACAAT
TAGAACGCTCCTGTAACAATCTCTTTGCAAATGTGGGGTTACATTCTAACCATGTCACACTGCTGACGAA
ATTCAAAGTAAAAAAAAATGGGACCACGTCTTGAGAACGATAGATTTTCTTTATTTTACATTGAACAGTC
GTTGTCTCAGCGCGCTTTATGTTTTCATTCATACTTCATATTATAAAATAACAAAAGAAGAATTTCATAT
TCACGCCCAAGAAATCAGGCTGCTTTCCAAATGCAATTGACACTTCATTAGCCATCACACAAAACTCTTT
CTTGCTGGAGCTTCTTTTAAAAAAGACCTCAGTACACCAAACACGTTACCCGACCTCGTTATTTTACGAC
AACTATGATAAAATTCTGAAGAAAAAATAAAAAAATTTTCATACTTCTTGCTTTTATTTAAACCATTGAA
TGATTTCTTTTGAACAAAACTACCTGTTTCACCAAAGGAAATAGAAAGAAAAAATCAATTAGAAGAAAAC
AAAAAACAAAAGATCTATGGATAAAGCGGAATTAATTCCCGAGCCTCCAAAAAAGAAGAGAAAGGTCGAA
TTGGGTACCGCCGCCTCGGAGCTCCACTTAGACGGCGAGGACGTGGCGATGGCGCATGCCGACGCGCTAG
ACGATTTCGATCTGGACATGTTGGGGGACGGGGATTCCCCGGGTCCGGGATTTACCCCCCACGACTCCGC
CCCCTACGGCGCTCTGGATATGGCCGACTTCGAGTTTGAGCAGATGTTTACCGATGCCCTTGGAATTGAC
GAGTACGGTGGGTTTAATACGACTCACTATAGGGCGAGCGCCGAAGCTAGCGCCACCATGAATGGAGCTA
TAGGAGGTGACCTTTTGCTCAATTTTCCTGACATGTCGGTCCTAGAGCGCCAAAGGGCTCACCTCAAGTA
CCTCAATCCCACCTTTGATTCTCCTCTCGCCGGCTTCTTTGCCGATTCTTCAATGATTACCGGCGGCGAG
ATGGACAGCTATCTTTCGACTGCCGGTTTGAATCTTCCGATGATGTACGGTGAAACGACGGTGGAAGGTG
ATTCAAGACTCTCAATTTCGCCGGAAACGACGCTTGGGACTGGAAATTTCAAGAAACGGAAGTTTGATAC
AGAGACTAAGGATTGTAATGAGAAGAAGAAGAAGATGACGATGAACAGAGATGACCTAGTAGAAGAAGGA
GAAGAAGAGAAGTCGAAAATAACAGAGCAAAACAATGGGAGCACAAAAAGCATCAAGAAGATGAAACACA
AAGCCAAGAAAGAAGAGAACAATTTCTCTAATGATTCATCTAAAGTGACGAAGGAATTGGAGAAAACGGA
TTATATTCATGTTCGTGCACGACGAGGCCAAGCCACTGATAGTCACAGCATAGCAGAACGAGTTAGAAGA
GAAAAGATCAGTGAGAGAATGAAGTTTCTACAAGATTTGGTTCCTGGATGCGACAAGATCACAGGCAAAG
CAGGGATGCTTGATGAAATCATTAACTATGTTCAGTCTCTTCAGAGACAAATCGAGTTCTTATCGATGAA
ACTAGCAATTGTGAATCCAAGGCCGGATTTTGATATGGATGACATTTTTGCCAAAGAGGTTGCCTCAACT
CCAATGACTGTGGTGCCATCTCCTGAAATGGTTCTTTCCGGTTATTCTCATGAGATGGTTCACTCTGGTT
ATTCTAGTGAGATGGTTAACTCCGGTTACCTTCATGTCAATCCAATGCAGCAAGTGAATACCAGTTCTGA
TCCATTGTCATGCTTCAACAATGGCGAAGCTCCTTCGATGTGGGACTCTCATGTGCAGAATCTCTATGGC
AATTTAGGAGTACCGGTCATCGAGCTCGAGCTGCAGATGAATCGTAGATACGGATCCTAACTCGAGAGCT
TTTGATTAAGCCTTCTAGTCCAAAAAACACGTTTTTTTGTCATTTATTTCATTTTCTTAGAATAGTTTAG
TTTATTCATTTTATAGTCACGAATGTTTTATGATTCTATATAGGGTTGCAAACAAGCATTTTTCATTTTA
TGTTAAAACAATTTCAGGTTTACCTTTTATTCTGCTTGTGGTGACGCGTGTATCCGCCCGCTCTTTTGGT
CACCCATGTATGCTGCCAAACCAGATGTCAACACAGCTACAACGAAGAGGATGTCCAATATTTTTTTTAA
GGAATAAGGATACTTCAAGACTAGATTCCCCCCTGCATTCCCATCAGAACCGTAAACCTTGGCGCTTTCC
TTGGGAAGTATTCAAGAAGTGCCTTGTCCGGTTTCTGTGGCTCACAAACCAGCGCGCCCGATATGGCTTT
CTTTTCACTTATGAATGTACCAGTACGGGACAATTAGAACGCTCCTGTAACAATCTCTTTGCAAATGTGG
GGTTACATTCTAACCATGTCACACTGCTGACGAAATTCAAAGTAAAAAAAAATGGGACCACGTCTTGAGA
ACGATAGATTTTCTTTATTTTACATTGAACAGTCGTTGTCTCAGCGCGCTTTATGTTTTCATTCATACTT
CATATTATAAAATAACAAAAGAAGAATTTCATATTCACGCCCAAGAAATCAGGCTGCTTTCCAAATGCAA
TTGACACTTCATTAGCCATCACACAAAACTCTTTCTTGCTGGAGCTTCTTTTAAAAAAGACCTCAGTACA
CCAAACACGTTACCCGACCTCGTTATTTTACGACAACTATGATAAAATTCTGAAGAAAAAATAAAAAAAT
TTTCATACTTCTTGCTTTTATTTAAACCATTGAATGATTTCTTTTGAACAAAACTACCTGTTTCACCAAA
GGAAATAGAAAGAAAAAATCAATTAGAAGAAAACAAAAAACAAAAGATCTATGGCCCCCAAGAAGAAGAG
GAAGGTTGGTATTCACGGGGGTACCCGCCCATATGCTTGCCCTGTCGAGTCCTGCGATCGCCGCTTTTCT
CGCTCGGATGAGCTTACCCGCCATATCCGCATCCATACCGGTCAGAAGCCCTTCCAGTGTCGAATCTGCA
TGCGTAACTTCAGTCGTAGTGACCACCTTACCACCCACATCCGCACCCACACAGGCGAGAAGCCTTTTGC
CTGTGACATTTGTGGGAGGAAGTTTGCCAGGAGTGATGAACGCAAGAGGCATACCAAAATCCATACAGGT
GCTAGCTTCATGAAGATGGACAAAAAGACTATAGTTTGGTTTAGAAGAGATCTAAGGATTGAGGATAATC
CTGCATTAGCAGCAGCTGCTCACGAAGGATCTGTTTTTCCTGTCTTCATTTGGTGTCCTGAAGAAGAAGG
ACAGTTTTATCCTGGAAGAGCTTCAAGATGGTGGATGAAACAATCACTTGCTCACTTATCTCAATCCTTG
AAGGCTCTTGGATCTGACCTCACTTTAATCAAAACCCACAACACGATTTCAGCGATCTTGGATTGTATCC
GCGTTACCGGTGCTACAAAAGTCGTCTTTAACCACCTCTATGATCCTGTTTCGTTAGTTCGGGACCATAC
CGTAAAGGAGAAGCTGGTGGAACGTGGGATCTCTGTGCAAAGCTACAATGGAGATCTATTGTATGAACCG
TGGGAGATATACTGCGAAAAGGGCAAACCTTTTACGAGTTTCAATTCTTACTGGAAGAAATGCTTAGATA
TGTCGATTGAATCCGTTATGCTTCCTCCTCCTTGGCGGTTGATGCCAATAACTGCAGCGGCTGAAGCGAT
TTGGGCGTGTTCGATTGAAGAACTAGGGCTGGAGAATGAGGCCGAGAAACCGAGCAATGCGTTGTTAACT
AGAGCTTGGAGTCCAGGATGGAGCAATGCTGATAAGTTACTAAATGAGTTCATCGAGAAGCAGTTGATAG
ATTATGCAAAGAACAGCAAGAAAGTTGTTGGGAATTCTACTTCACTACTTTCTCCGTATCTCCATTTCGG
GGAAATAAGCGTCAGACACGTTTTCCAGTGTGCCCGGATGAAACAAATTATATGGGCAAGAGATAAGAAC
AGTGAAGGAGAAGAAAGTGCAGATCTTTTTCTTAGGGGAATCGGTTTAAGAGAGTATTCTCGGTATATAT
GTTTCAACTTCCCGTTTACTCACGAGCAATCGTTGTTGAGTCATCTTCGGTTTTTCCCTTGGGATGCTGA
TGTTGATAAGTTCAAGGCCTGGAGACAAGGCAGGACCGGTTATCCGTTGGTGGATGCCGGAATGAGAGAG
CTTTGGGCTACCGGATGGATGCATAACAGAATAAGAGTGATTGTTTCAAGCTTTGCTGTGAAGTTTCTTC
TCCTTCCATGGAAATGGGGAATGAAGTATTTCTGGGATACACTTTTGGATGCTGATTTGGAATGTGACAT
CCTTGGCTGGCAGTATATCTCTGGGAGTATCCCCGATGGCCACGAGCTTGATCGCTTGGACAATCCCGCG
TTACAAGGCGCCAAATATGACCCAGAAGGTGAGTACATAAGGCAATGGCTTCCCGAGCTTGCGAGATTGC
CAACTGAATGGATCCATCATCCATGGGACGCTCCTTTAACCGTACTCAAAGCTTCTGGTGTGGAACTCGG
AACAAACTATGCGAAACCCATTGTAGACATCGACACAGCTCGTGAGCTACTAGCTAAAGCTATTTCAAGA
ACCCGTGAAGCACAGATCATGATCGGAGCAGCAGCCCGGGGATCCTAACTCGAGGCCAATTGGTGCGGCA
ATTGATAATAACGAAAATGTCTTTTAATGATCTGGGTATAATGAGGAATTTTCCGAACGTTTTTACTTTA
TATATATATATACATGTAACATATATTCTATACGCTATAGAGAAAGGAAATTTTTCAATTAAAAAAAAAA
TAGAGAAAGAGTTTCACTTCTTGATTATCGCTAACACTAATGGTTGAAGTACTGCTACTTTAATTTTATG
CTGGATGCACACACTGGCTTAAGATGACAACGGTGTTGTTATCCGATACAACCGGATATTTTTCTTTTAA
TGAGTCTAAACCGTGATAGCTTCAGGTTAATACAATCAAAAAAAGCTCAAATATTCTTTTAATGCCGCGT
TCACAGATTCCAATTGAATACAACTAGGTAGTTCATTATATGAAGCCTTTGCTACTATTTTTCACTATAG
TCTGCCTTCACCTTAATGCAGACATCCACATATTTTAATCACTTTAAAATAAAAAGGAAGATATATTAGA
AGCTATGATCCAATCTGTAAGCCAGATTAAAATTCACGAACTCTTCTTTCATTTGAATTGAATGCTTTGA
GTTGGGGTAGATTATCGCAAATTACTCATCACATTTATTGACTACGAACTTGCTGATGTCCTTTTTTTAT
TTATATTTTTCTTCAGTGAAGCGATTTTTTTTTTACACAGACCAAGACGGAAAAAAGTAGCTAAGGAAGA
AAACAAAATCATGAAAAAAATGTGAAGTGATCATGCACATCGCATCAACTTAAACATTGGCTTAGAGATA
TATAGAGTTAGAGTTTACGGCAACCTTTAAGCACCAATACCTTTTGGCATAGTCTAAAGACCTGGTTCTT
AATTTTAAACAAATTTAACTAAAGATTTCCCTATCAAAGAAGTAACGAGTTGACAGATTTTCTCAAAATA
AATCGATACTGCATTTCTAGGCATATCCAGCGAGATCTATGGTGTCCAAAGGAGAGGAGTTAATCAAGGA
AAACATGAGAATGAAAGTTGTCATGGAGGGCTCCGTTAATGGTCACCAATTCAAGTGTACAGGGGAAGGT
GAAGGTAATCCTTACATGGGTACACAAACTATGAGAATTAAAGTAATTGAAGGCGGACCACTACCATTTG
CATTTGACATTCTGGCAACGTCATTCATGTACGGATCACGAACTTTCATCAAGTACCCTAAAGGTATACC
AGACTTTTTCAAGCAATCTTTTCCAGAGGGTTTTACATGGGAAAGGGTTACAAGATACGAAGATGGGGGT
GTCGTCACAGTTATGCAAGATACTTCATTAGAAGATGGCTGCCTTGTCTATCATGTGCAAGTAAGAGGGG
TGAATTTTCCTTCTAACGGACCTGTGATGCAGAAAAAGACCAAAGGTTGGGAACCAAATACTGAAATGAT
GTACCCAGCTGATGGAGGTTTGAGAGGCTACACACACATGGCGCTTAAAGTTGATGGTGGAGGTCATTTG
TCTTGTAGTTTTGTTACCACTTATCGTTCTAAAAAGACTGTTGGCAATATCAAAATGCCAGGAATACATG
CTGTAGACCACAGACTAGAAAGACTCGAAGAGAGCGATAACGAAATGTTCGTTGTACAGAGAGAGCATGC
CGTAGCCAAATTTGCTGGCTTAGGCGGTGGTATGGATGAATTGTATAAGGGATCCTAACTCGAGGCGAAT
TTCTTATGATTTATGATTTTTATTATTAAATAAGTTATAAAAAAAATAAGTGTATACAAATTTTAAAGTG
ACTCTTAGGTTTTAAAACGAAAATTCTTATTCTTGAGTAACTCTTTCCTGTAGGTCAGGTTGCTTTCTCA
GGTATAGCATGAGGTCGCTCTTATTGACCACACCTCTACCGGCATGCCGAGCAAATGCCTGCAAATCGCT
CCCCATTTCGCTGAGCAGTTACAGAGATGTTACGAACCACTAGTGCACTGCAGTACACGGTTTCCTTGAA
ATTTTTTTGATTCGGTAATCTCCGAACAGAAGGAAGAACGAAGGAAGGAGCACAGACTTAGATTGGTATA
TATACGCATATGTAGTGTTGAAGAAACATGAAATTGCCCAGTATTCTTAACCCAACTGCACAGAACAAAA
ACGTGCAGGAAACGAAGATAAATCATGTCGAAAGCTACATATAAGGAACGTGCTGCTACTCATCCTAGTC
CTGTTGCTGCCAAGCTATTTAATATCATGCACGAAAAGCAAACAAACTTGTGTGCTTCATTGGATGTTCG
TACCACCAAGGAATTACTGGAGTTAGTTGAAGCATTAGGTCCCAAAATTTGTTTACTAAAAACACATGTG
GATATCTTGACTGATTTTTCCATGGAGGGCACAGTTAAGCCGCTAAAGGCATTATCCGCCAAGTACAATT
TTTTACTCTTCGAGGACAGAAAATTTGCTGACATTGGTAATACAGTCAAATTGCAGTACTCTGCGGGTGT
ATACAGAATAGCAGAATGGGCAGACATTACGAATGCACACGGTGTGGTGGGCCCAGGTATTGTTAGCGGT
TTGAAGCAGGCGGCAGAAGAAGTAACAAAGGAACCTAGAGGCCTTTTGATGTTAGCAGAATTGTCATGCA
AGGGCTCCCTATCTACTGGAGAATATACTAAGGGTACTGTTGACATTGCGAAGAGCGACAAAGATTTTGT
TATCGGCTTTATTGCTCAAAGAGACATGGGTGGAAGAGATGAAGGTTACGATTGGTTGATTATGACACCC
GGTGTGGGTTTAGATGACAAGGGAGATGCATTGGGTCAACAGTATAGAACCGTGGATGATGTGGTTTCTA
CAGGATCTGACATTATTATTGTTGGAAGAGGACTATTTGCAAAGGGAAGGGATGCTAAGGTAGAGGGTGA
ACGTTACAGAAAAGCAGGCTGGGAAGCATATTTGAGAAGATGCGGCCAGCAAAACTAAAAAACTGTATTA
TAAGTAAATGCATGTATACTAAACTCACAAATTAGAGCTTCAATTTAATTATATCAGTTATTACCCGAGT
AGAGCACTTGAATCCACTGCCCCGGGAATCTCGGTCGTAATGATTTCTATAATGACGAAAAAAAAAAAAT
TGGAAAGAAAAAGCTTCATGGCCTTTATAAAAAGGAACTATCCAATACCTCGCCAGAACCAAGTAACAGT
ATTTTACGGGGCACAAATCAAGAACAATAAGACAGGACTGTAAAGATGGACGCATTGAACTCCAAAGAAC
AACAAGAGTTCCAAAAAGTAGTGGAACAAAAGCAAATGAAGGATTTCATGCGTTTGTACTCTAATCTGGT
AGAAAGATGTTTCACAGACTGTGTCAATGACTTCACAACATCAAAGCTAACCAATAAGGAACAAACATGC
ATCATGAAGTGCTCAGAAAAGTTCTTGAAGCATAGCGAACGTGTAGGGCAGCGTTTCCAAGAACAAAACG
CTGCCTTGGGACAAGGCTTGGGCCGATAAGGTGTACTGGCGTATATATATCTAATTATGTATCTCTGGTG
TAGCCCATTTTTAGCATGTAAATATAAAGACCGAGCGGCCGCGTGTTACAACCAATTAACCAATTCTGAT
TAGAAAAACTCATCGAGCATCAAATGAAACTGCAATTTATTCATATCAGGATTATCAATACCATATTTTT
GAAAAAGCCGTTTCTGTAATGAAGGAGAAAACTCACCGAGGCAGTTCCATAGGATGGCAAGATCCTGGTA
TCGGTCTGCGATTCCGACTCGTCCAACATCAATACAACCTATTAATTTCCCCTCGTCAAAAATAAGGTTA
TCAAGTGAGAAATCACCATGAGTGACGACTGAATCCGGTGAGAATGGCAAAAGCTTATGCATTTCTTTCC
AGACTTGTTCAACAGGCCAGCCATTACGCTCGTCATCAAAATCACTCGCATCAACCAAACCGTTATTCAT
TCGTGATTGCGCCTGAGCGAGGCGAAATACGCGATCGCTGTTAAAAGGACAATTACA
